>Addgene plasmid #236788 | MCUabab-Flag-pLYS1 | addgene full sequence | sequence record 469936 | Addgene NGS Result
TTGAGATCCTTTTTTTCTGCGCGTAATCTGCTGCTTGCAAACAAAAAAACCACCGCTACCAGCGGTGGTT
TGTTTGCCGGATCAAGAGCTACCAACTCTTTTTCCGAAGGTAACTGGCTTCAGCAGAGCGCAGATACCAA
ATACTGTTCTTCTAGTGTAGCCGTAGTTAGGCCACCACTTCAAGAACTCTGTAGCACCGCCTACATACCT
CGCTCTGCTAATCCTGTTACCAGTGGCTGCTGCCAGTGGCGATAAGTCGTGTCTTACCGGGTTGGACTCA
AGACGATAGTTACCGGATAAGGCGCAGCGGTCGGGCTGAACGGGGGGTTCGTGCACACAGCCCAGCTTGG
AGCGAACGACCTACACCGAACTGAGATACCTACAGCGTGAGCTATGAGAAAGCGCCACGCTTCCCGAAGG
GAGAAAGGCGGACAGGTATCCGGTAAGCGGCAGGGTCGGAACAGGAGAGCGCACGAGGGAGCTTCCAGGG
GGAAACGCCTGGTATCTTTATAGTCCTGTCGGGTTTCGCCACCTCTGACTTGAGCGTCGATTTTTGTGAT
GCTCGTCAGGGGGGCGGAGCCTATGGAAAAACGCCAGCAACGCGGCCTTTTTACGGTTCCTGGCCTTTTG
CTGGCCTTTTGCTCACATGTTCTTTCCTGCGTTATCCCCTGATTCTGTGGATAACCGTATTACCGCCTTT
GAGTGAGCTGATACCGCTCGCCGCAGCCGAACGACCGAGCGCAGCGAGTCAGTGAGCGAGGAAGCGGAAG
AGCGCCCAATACGCAAACCGCCTCTCCCCGCGCGTTGGCCGATTCATTAATGCAGCTGGCACGACAGGTT
TCCCGACTGGAAAGCGGGCAGTGAGCGCAACGCAATTAATGTGAGTTAGCTCACTCATTAGGCACCCCAG
GCTTTACACTTTATGCTTCCGGCTCGTATGTTGTGTGGAATTGTGAGCGGATAACAATTTCACACAGGAA
ACAGCTATGACCATGATTACGCCAAGCGCGCAATTAACCCTCACTAAAGGGAACAAAAGCTGGAGCTGCA
AGCTTAATGTAGTCTTATGCAATACTCTTGTAGTCTTGCAACATGGTAACGATGAGTTAGCAACATGCCT
TACAAGGAGAGAAAAAGCACCGTGCATGCCGATTGGTGGAAGTAAGGTGGTACGATCGTGCCTTATTAGG
AAGGCAACAGACGGGTCTGACATGGATTGGACGAACCACTGAATTGCCGCATTGCAGAGATATTGTATTT
AAGTGCCTAGCTCGATACATAAACGGGTCTCTCTGGTTAGACCAGATCTGAGCCTGGGAGCTCTCTGGCT
AACTAGGGAACCCACTGCTTAAGCCTCAATAAAGCTTGCCTTGAGTGCTTCAAGTAGTGTGTGCCCGTCT
GTTGTGTGACTCTGGTAACTAGAGATCCCTCAGACCCTTTTAGTCAGTGTGGAAAATCTCTAGCAGTGGC
GCCCGAACAGGGACTTGAAAGCGAAAGGGAAACCAGAGGAGCTCTCTCGACGCAGGACTCGGCTTGCTGA
AGCGCGCACGGCAAGAGGCGAGGGGCGGCGACTGGTGAGTACGCCAAAAATTTTGACTAGCGGAGGCTAG
AAGGAGAGAGATGGGTGCGAGAGCGTCAGTATTAAGCGGGGGAGAATTAGATCGCGATGGGAAAAAATTC
GGTTAAGGCCAGGGGGAAAGAAAAAATATAAATTAAAACATATAGTATGGGCAAGCAGGGAGCTAGAACG
ATTCGCAGTTAATCCTGGCCTGTTAGAAACATCAGAAGGCTGTAGACAAATACTGGGACAGCTACAACCA
TCCCTTCAGACAGGATCAGAAGAACTTAGATCATTATATAATACAGTAGCAACCCTCTATTGTGTGCATC
AAAGGATAGAGATAAAAGACACCAAGGAAGCTTTAGACAAGATAGAGGAAGAGCAAAACAAAAGTAAGAC
CACCGCACAGCAAGCGGCCGCTGATCTTCAGACCTGGAGGAGGAGATATGAGGGACAATTGGAGAAGTGA
ATTATATAAATATAAAGTAGTAAAAATTGAACCATTAGGAGTAGCACCCACCAAGGCAAAGAGAAGAGTG
GTGCAGAGAGAAAAAAGAGCAGTGGGAATAGGAGCTTTGTTCCTTGGGTTCTTGGGAGCAGCAGGAAGCA
CTATGGGCGCAGCGTCAATGACGCTGACGGTACAGGCCAGACAATTATTGTCTGGTATAGTGCAGCAGCA
GAACAATTTGCTGAGGGCTATTGAGGCGCAACAGCATCTGTTGCAACTCACAGTCTGGGGCATCAAGCAG
CTCCAGGCAAGAATCCTGGCTGTGGAAAGATACCTAAAGGATCAACAGCTCCTGGGGATTTGGGGTTGCT
CTGGAAAACTCATTTGCACCACTGCTGTGCCTTGGAATGCTAGTTGGAGTAATAAATCTCTGGAACAGAT
TTGGAATCACACGACCTGGATGGAGTGGGACAGAGAAATTAACAATTACACAAGCTTAATACACTCCTTA
ATTGAAGAATCGCAAAACCAGCAAGAAAAGAATGAACAAGAATTATTGGAATTAGATAAATGGGCAAGTT
TGTGGAATTGGTTTAACATAACAAATTGGCTGTGGTATATAAAATTATTCATAATGATAGTAGGAGGCTT
GGTAGGTTTAAGAATAGTTTTTGCTGTACTTTCTATAGTGAATAGAGTTAGGCAGGGATATTCACCATTA
TCGTTTCAGACCCACCTCCCAACCCCGAGGGGACCCGACAGGCCCGAAGGAATAGAAGAAGAAGGTGGAG
AGAGAGACAGAGACAGATCCATTCGATTAGTGAACGGATCTCGACGGTATCGATCACGAGACTAGCCTCG
AGCGGCCGCCCCCTTCACCGAGGGCCTATTTCCCATGATTCCTTCATATTTGCATATACGATACAAGGCT
GTTAGAGAGATAATTGGAATTAATTTGACTGTAAACACAAAGATATTAGTACAAAATACGTGACGTAGAA
AGTAATAATTTCTTGGGTAGTTTGCAGTTTTAAAATTATGTTTTAAAATGGACTATCATATGCCAAGTAC
GCCCCCTATTGACGTCAATGACGGTAAATGGCCCGCCTGGCATTATGCCCAGTACATGACCTTATGGGAC
TTTCCTACTTGGCAGTACATCTACGTATTAGTCATCGCTATTACCATGGTGATGCGGTTTTGGCAGTACA
TCAATGGGCGTGGATAGCGGTTTGACTCACGGGGATTTCCAAGTCTCCACCCCATTGACGTCAATGGGAG
TTTGTTTTGGCACCAAAATCAACGGGACTTTCCAAAATGTCGTAACAACTCCGCCCCATTGACGCAAATG
GGCGGTAGGCGTGTACGGTGGGAGGTCTATATAAGCAGAGCTGGTTTAGTGAACCGTCAGATCCGCTAGC
ATGGCGGCCGCCGCAGGTAGATCGCTCCTGCTGCTCCTCTCCTCTCGGGGCGGCGGCGGCGGGGGCGCCG
GCGGCTGCGGGGCGCTGACTGCCGGCTGCTTCCCTGGGCTGGGCGTCAGCCGCCACCGGCAGCAGCAGCA
CCACCGGACGGTACACCAGAGGATCGCTTCCTGGCAGAATTTGGGAGCTGTTTATTGCAGCACTGTTGTG
CCCTCTGATGATGTTACAGTGGTTTATCAAAATGGGTTACCTGTGATATCTGTGAGGCTACCATCCCGGC
GTGAACGCTGTCAGTTCACACTCAAGCCTATCTCTGACTCTGTTGGTGTATTTTTACGACAACTGCAAGA
AGAGGATCGGGGAATTGACAGAGTTGCTATCTATTCACCAGATGGTGTTCGCGTTGCTGCTTCAACAGGA
ATAGACCTCCTCCTCCTTGATGACTTTAAGCTGGTCATTAATGACTTAACATACCACGTACGACCACCAA
AAAGAGACCTCTTAAGTCATGAAAATGCAGCAACGCTGAATGATGTAAAGACATTGGTCCAGCAACTATA
CACCACACTGTGCATTGAGCAGCACCAGTTAAACAAGGAAAGGGAGCTTATTGAAAGACTAGAGGATCTC
AAAGAGCAGCTGGCTCCCCTGGAAAAGGTACGAATTGAGATTAGCAGAAAAGCTGAGAAGAGGACCACTT
TGGTGCTATGGGGTGGCCTTGCCTACATGGCCACACAGTTTGGCATTTTGGCCCGGCTTACCTGGTGGGA
ATATTCCTGGGACATCATGGAGCCAGTAACATACTTCATCACTTATGGAAGTGCCATGGCAATGTATGCA
TATTTTGTAATGACACGCCAGGAATATGTTTATCCAGAAGCCAGAGACAGACAATACTTACTATTTTTCC
ATAAAGGAGCCAAAAAGTCACGTTTTGACCTAGAGAAATACAATCAACTCAAGGATGCAATTGCTCAGGC
AGAAATGGACCTTAAGAGACTGAGAGACCCATTACAAGTACATCTGCCTCTCCGACAAATTGGTGAAAAA
GATTCTAGTCTCGAGCTGCCTACAGCTAATGGCGACGGCGGAGCACTGGCTCTGGATTCTCTGACAGTTC
TTGGCGCTGGCGGCAACAACGCCAACGATGTCGACACTGTGATATACAGACACGGTCTTCCTCTTGTGAC
GTTGACTCTCCCTTCCCGAAAGGAGCGCTGTCAGTTCGTCGTAAAGCCTATGCTGTCTACTGTCGGAAGT
TTCTTGCAAGATTTGCAGAATGAAGATAAGGGGATCAAAACGGCAGCAATTTTCACGGCAGACGGCAACA
TGATCTCCGCATCCACCTTGATGGACATCTTGCTTATGAATGACTTTAAACTTGTTATCAATAAAATTGC
TTACGATGTCCAATGCCCAAAACGCGAGAAGCCATCTAACGAACATACGGCTGAAATGGAACACATGAAA
AGCCTCGTTCACCGCTTGTTTACTATCCTTCATCTGGAGGAATCACAGAAAAAACGAGAACATCATCTCC
TGGAAAAGATAGACCATCTCAAAGAGCAACTTCAGCCTTTGGAGCAAGTGAAAGCAGGAATAGAGGCGCA
CAGCGAAGCGAAAACAAGCGGCCTCCTGTGGGCTGGCTTGGCATTGTTGAGTATCCAAGGGGGGGCTCTG
GCTTGGTTGACTTGGTGGGTTTATTCATGGGACATAATGGAGCCAGTCACCTACTTTATCACATTCGCTA
ACTCTATGGTATTCTTTGCGTACTTTATAGTTACAAGGCAAGATTACACATATTCCGCAGTAAAGAGTAG
GCAGTTCCTTCAGTTCTTTCATAAAAAGAGTAAGCAGCAGCACTTCGATGTACAACAGTATAATAAACTC
AAAGAAGACCTCGCGAAGGCTAAAGAGTCTTTGAAGCAGGCGCGGCACTCACTTTGTCTTCAAATGCAGG
TTGAGGAGCTCAATGAAAAAAACGGATCCCTTCCCACCGCAAATGGTGATGGGGGAGCCTTGGCTCTCGA
TTCCCTGACTGTTCTTGGTGCGGGCGGGAATAATGCGAATGATGGTACCGTGACAGTTGTGTACCAGAAT
GGCTTGCCTGTCATTTCAGTGCGATTGCCAAGTCGCAGAGAGCGATGCCAGTTCACTCTGAAGCCTATCA
GTGACTCCGTCGGTGTGTTTCTCCGGCAGCTGCAAGAAGAGGACCGGGGGATCGACCGGGTCGCAATTTA
TAGCCCTGATGGAGTTCGCGTAGCTGCGTCTACTGGCATTGACCTCTTGTTGCTGGACGATTTCAAGCTG
GTAATCAATGATCTGACCTATCATGTCCGCCCTCCTAAGAGGGATTTGCTTTCCCATGAAAACGCGGCGA
CCCTCAATGACGTAAAGACCCTTGTTCAACAGCTTTACACGACGTTGTGCATCGAACAGCACCAACTTAA
TAAGGAGCGGGAACTCATTGAGAGACTGGAGGATTTGAAGGAACAACTTGCTCCGTTGGAAAAGGTCCGG
ATAGAAATTTCACGAAAGGCAGAGAAGCGGACGACGTTGGTCCTCTGGGGAGGACTGGCATATATGGCCA
CACAGTTCGGTATACTCGCTAGGTTGACCTGGTGGGAATATTCATGGGATATTATGGAGCCCGTTACGTA
CTTCATAACATACGGCAGCGCAATGGCAATGTACGCTTATTTTGTAATGACGAGGCAGGAATACGTATAT
CCGGAAGCGCGGGACCGACAATACTTGCTCTTCTTCCACAAGGGTGCGAAAAAGAGTAGGTTTGACCTCG
AAAAGTATAATCAGCTTAAGGATGCCATTGCCCAAGCGGAGATGGACCTTAAACGCTTGAGAGATCCCTT
GCAAGTACACTTGCCTCTCCGGCAAATTGGAGAGAAGGATACCGGTCTGCCAACTGCCAATGGAGATGGC
GGTGCCCTGGCCCTGGACAGCCTCACCGTGCTCGGAGCCGGAGGCAATAACGCTAATGATCTGCAGACAG
TAATTTACCGGCATGGCCTGCCCTTGGTGACACTCACCCTCCCGAGCCGCAAAGAACGTTGTCAGTTTGT
GGTAAAACCGATGCTGAGCACAGTCGGCAGCTTTCTCCAAGACCTGCAAAATGAAGACAAGGGCATAAAA
ACTGCCGCGATCTTCACGGCTGATGGAAATATGATAAGTGCGTCGACTTTGATGGATATTCTCCTGATGA
ACGATTTTAAATTGGTTATAAACAAGATAGCATACGACGTCCAATGTCCTAAAAGGGAGAAGCCAAGTAA
CGAGCACACTGCCGAAATGGAGCATATGAAATCCCTCGTCCACAGGTTGTTTACCATACTCCACCTGGAG
GAATCGCAGAAAAAAAGGGAGCACCATTTGTTGGAAAAGATAGACCATCTGAAAGAGCAACTCCAACCTC
TGGAGCAGGTTAAGGCCGGTATAGAGGCACACAGCGAGGCGAAGACAAGTGGCTTGCTCTGGGCCGGTTT
GGCGCTGTTGTCGATCCAGGGAGGCGCGTTGGCATGGTTGACGTGGTGGGTTTATAGCTGGGACATTATG
GAGCCCGTGACCTACTTTATCACATTTGCAAATAGTATGGTTTTCTTTGCCTACTTCATTGTAACACGTC
AGGATTACACCTACAGTGCAGTAAAAAGTAGGCAGTTTCTGCAATTCTTTCATAAGAAGTCCAAGCAGCA
GCATTTTGACGTGCAGCAATACAACAAGCTCAAAGAAGATTTGGCAAAAGCCAAAGAAAGCCTCAAGCAG
GCGCGTCACTCGCTGTGTCTCCAAATGCAGGTAGAGGAACTGAATGAAAAGAATTCTAGAGGTGGATCTG
GTGGATCTGGTGGATCTGGTGGATCTATGGATTACAAGGATGACGATGACAAGTAAGGTACCGAATTCTC
GACCTCGAGACAAATGGCAGTATTCATCCACAATTTTAAAAGAAAAGGGGGGATTGGGGGGTACAGTGCA
GGGGAAAGAATAGTAGACATAATAGCAACAGACATACAAACTAAAGAATTACAAAAACAAATTACAAAAA
TTCAAAATTTTCGGGTTTATTACAGGGACAGCAGAGATCCACTTTGGCCGCGGCTCGAGGGGGTTGGGGT
TGCGCCTTTTCCAAGGCAGCCCTGGGTTTGCGCAGGGACGCGGCTGCTCTGGGCGTGGTTCCGGGAAACG
CAGCGGCGCCGACCCTGGGTCTCGCACATTCTTCACGTCCGTTCGCAGCGTCACCCGGATCTTCGCCGCT
ACCCTTGTGGGCCCCCCGGCGACGCTTCCTGCTCCGCCCCTAAGTCGGGAAGGTTCCTTGCGGTTCGCGG
CGTGCCGGACGTGACAAACGGAAGCCGCACGTCTCACTAGTACCCTCGCAGACGGACAGCGCCAGGGAGC
AATGGCAGCGCGCCGACCGCGATGGGCTGTGGCCAATAGCGGCTGCTCAGCAGGGCGCGCCGAGAGCAGC
GGCCGGGAAGGGGCGGTGCGGGAGGCGGGGTGTGGGGCGGTAGTGTGGGCCCTGTTCCTGCCCGCGCGGT
GTTCCGCATTCTGCAAGCCTCCGGAGCGCACGTCGGCAGTCGGCTCCCTCGTTGACCGAATCACCGACCT
CTCTCCCCAGGGGGATCCACCGGAGCTTACCATGACCGAGTACAAGCCCACGGTGCGCCTCGCCACCCGC
GACGACGTCCCCAGGGCCGTACGCACCCTCGCCGCCGCGTTCGCCGACTACCCCGCCACGCGCCACACCG
TCGATCCGGACCGCCACATCGAGCGGGTCACCGAGCTGCAAGAACTCTTCCTCACGCGCGTCGGGCTCGA
CATCGGCAAGGTGTGGGTCGCGGACGACGGCGCCGCGGTGGCGGTCTGGACCACGCCGGAGAGCGTCGAA
GCGGGGGCGGTGTTCGCCGAGATCGGCCCGCGCATGGCCGAGTTGAGCGGTTCCCGGCTGGCCGCGCAGC
AACAGATGGAAGGCCTCCTGGCGCCGCACCGGCCCAAGGAGCCCGCGTGGTTCCTGGCCACCGTCGGCGT
CTCGCCCGACCACCAGGGCAAGGGTCTGGGCAGCGCCGTCGTGCTCCCCGGAGTGGAGGCGGCCGAGCGC
GCCGGGGTGCCCGCCTTCCTGGAGACCTCCGCGCCCCGCAACCTCCCCTTCTACGAGCGGCTCGGCTTCA
CCGTCACCGCCGACGTCGAGGTGCCCGAAGGACCGCGCACCTGGTGCATGACCCGCAAGCCCGGTGCCTG
ACGCCCGCCCCACGACCCGCAGCGCCCGACCGAAAGGAGCGCACGACCCCATGCATCGGTACCTTTAAGA
CCAATGACTTACAAGGCAGCTGTAGATCTTAGCCACTTTTTAAAAGAAAAGGGGGGACTGGAAGGGCTAA
TTCACTCCCAACGAAGACAAGATCTGCTTTTTGCTTGTACTGGGTCTCTCTGGTTAGACCAGATCTGAGC
CTGGGAGCTCTCTGGCTAACTAGGGAACCCACTGCTTAAGCCTCAATAAAGCTTGCCTTGAGTGCTTCAA
GTAGTGTGTGCCCGTCTGTTGTGTGACTCTGGTAACTAGAGATCCCTCAGACCCTTTTAGTCAGTGTGGA
AAATCTCTAGCAGTAGTAGTTCATGTCATCTTATTATTCAGTATTTATAACTTGCAAAGAAATGAATATC
AGAGAGTGAGAGGAACTTGTTTATTGCAGCTTATAATGGTTACAAATAAAGCAATAGCATCACAAATTTC
ACAAATAAAGCATTTTTTTCACTGCATTCTAGTTGTGGTTTGTCCAAACTCATCAATGTATCTTATCATG
TCTGGCTCTAGCTATCCCGCCCCTAACTCCGCCCATCCCGCCCCTAACTCCGCCCAGTTCCGCCCATTCT
CCGCCCCATGGCTGACTAATTTTTTTTATTTATGCAGAGGCCGAGGCCGCCTCGGCCTCTGAGCTATTCC
AGAAGTAGTGAGGAGGCTTTTTTGGAGGCCTAGGGACGTACCCAATTCGCCCTATAGTGAGTCGTATTAC
GCGCGCTCACTGGCCGTCGTTTTACAACGTCGTGACTGGGAAAACCCTGGCGTTACCCAACTTAATCGCC
TTGCAGCACATCCCCCTTTCGCCAGCTGGCGTAATAGCGAAGAGGCCCGCACCGATCGCCCTTCCCAACA
GTTGCGCAGCCTGAATGGCGAATGGG
[124 nt withheld, positions 9617-9740]
C
[91 nt withheld, positions 9742-9832]
A
[49 nt withheld, positions 9834-9882]
CCTTTGACGTTGGAGTCCACGTTCTTT
[37 nt withheld, positions 9910-9946]
ACCCTATCTCGGTCTATTCTTTTGATTTATAAGGGATTTTGCCGATTTCGGCCTATTGGTTAAAAAATGA
GCTGATTTAACAAAAATTTAACGCGAATTTTAACAAAATATTAACGCTTACAATTTAGGTGGCACTTTTC
GGGGAAATGTGCGCGGAACCCCTATTTGTTTATTTTTCTAAATACATTCAAATATGTATCCGCTCATGAG
ACAATAACCCTGATAAATGCTTCAATAATATTGAAAAAGGAAGAGTATGAGTATTCAACATTTCCGTGTC
GCCCTTATTCCCTTTTTTGCGGCATTTTGCCTTCCTGTTTTTGCTCACCCAGAAACGCTGGTGAAAGTAA
AAGATGCTGAAGATCAGTTGGGTGCACGAGTGGGTTACATCGAACTGGATCTCAACAGCGGTAAGATCCT
TGAGAGTTTTCGCCCCGAAGAACGTTTTCCAATGATGAGCACTTTTAAAGTTCTGCTATGTGGCGCGGTA
TTATCCCGTATTGACGCCGGGCAAGAGCAACTCGGTCGCCGCATACACTATTCTCAGAATGACTTGGTTG
AGTACTCACCAGTCACAGAAAAGCATCTTACGGATGGCATGACAGTAAGAGAATTATGCAGTGCTGCCAT
AACCATGAGTGATAACACTGCGGCCAACTTACTTCTGACAACGATCGGAGGACCGAAGGAGCTAACCGCT
TTTTTGCACAACATGGGGGATCATGTAACTCGCCTTGATCGTTGGGAACCGGAGCTGAATGAAGCCATAC
CAAACGACGAGCGTGACACCACGATGCCTGTAGCAATGGCAACAACGTTGCGCAAACTATTAACTGGCGA
ACTACTTACTCTAGCTTCCCGGCAACAATTAATAGACTGGATGGAGGCGGATAAAGTTGCAGGACCACTT
CTGCGCTCGGCCCTTCCGGCTGGCTGGTTTATTGCTGATAAATCTGGAGCCGGTGAGCGTGGGTCTCGCG
GTATCATTGCAGCACTGGGGCCAGATGGTAAGCCCTCCCGTATCGTAGTTATCTACACGACGGGGAGTCA
GGCAACTATGGATGAACGAAATAGACAGATCGCTGAGATAGGTGCCTCACTGATTAAGCATTGGTAACTG
TCAGACCAAGTTTACTCATATATACTTTAGATTGATTTAAAACTTCATTTTTAATTTAAAAGGATCTAGG
TGAAGATCCTTTTTGATAATCTCATGACCAAAATCCCTTAACGTGAGTTTTCGTTCCACTGAGCGTCAGA
CCCCGTAGAAAAGATCAAAGGATCTTC
Features (pLannotate 1.2.2; 32 found; start..end, strand, type, name):
      1..589     +  rep_origin     ori: high-copy-number ColE1/pMB1/pBR322/pUC origin of replication
    772..864     +  CDS            lacI (fragment): lac repressor; lacI; The lac repressor binds to the lac operator to inhibit transcription in E. coli. This inhibition can be relieved by adding lactose or isopropyl-β-D-thiogalactopyranoside (IPTG).
    877..898     +  protein_bind   CAP binding site: CAP binding activates transcription in the presence of cAMP. E. coli catabolite activator protein
    913..943     +  promoter       lac promoter: promoter for the E. coli lac operon
    947..969     +  protein_bind   lac operator (fragment): The lac repressor binds to the lac operator to inhibit transcription in E. coli. This inhibition can be relieved by adding lactose or isopropyl-β-D-thiogalactopyranoside (IPTG). lac repressor encoded by lacI
   1012..1030    +  promoter       T3 promoter: promoter for bacteriophage T3 RNA polymerase
   1058..1284    +  promoter       RSV promoter: Rous sarcoma virus enhancer/promoter
   1285..1465    +  LTR            5' LTR (truncated): truncated 5' long terminal repeat (LTR) from HIV-1
   1512..1637    +  misc_feature   HIV-1 Ψ: packaging signal of human immunodeficiency virus type 1
   1621..1984    +  CDS            HIV-1 gag (fragment): gag protein from human immunodeficiency virus 1; gag
   2130..2363    +  misc_feature   RRE: The Rev response element (RRE) of HIV-1 allows for Rev-dependent mRNA export from the nucleus to the cytoplasm.
   2740..2840    +  CDS            Rev (fragment): human immunodeficiency virus 1 (HIV-1) Rev protein; rev; enhances nuclear export of unspliced and incompletely spliced viral mRNAs
   2890..3073    +  promoter       U6 promoter (fragment): RNA polymerase III promoter for human U6 snRNA
   3064..3198    +  enhancer       CMV enhancer (fragment): human cytomegalovirus immediate early enhancer; contains an 18-bp deletion relative to the standard CMV enhancer
   3199..3402    +  promoter       CMV promoter: human cytomegalovirus (CMV) immediate early promoter
   3497..4483    +  CDS            MCU (fragment): MCU_HUMAN - Also known as C10orf42 From Homo sapiens (Human).
   4586..5413    +  CDS            MCUB (fragment): MCUB_HUMAN - Also known as CCDC109B From Homo sapiens (Human).
   5510..6340    +  CDS            MCU (fragment): MCU_HUMAN - Also known as C10orf42 From Homo sapiens (Human).
   6437..7261    +  CDS            MCUB (fragment): MCUB_HUMAN - Also known as CCDC109B From Homo sapiens (Human).
   7310..7333    +  CDS            FLAG: FLAG® epitope tag, followed by an enterokinase cleavage site
   7384..7501    +  misc_feature   cPPT/CTS: central polypurine tract and central termination sequence of HIV-1
   7550..8060    +  promoter       hPGK promoter: human phosphoglycerate kinase 1 promoter
   8082..8681    +  CDS            PuroR: puromycin N-acetyltransferase; pac from Streptomyces alboniger; confers resistance to puromycin
   8724..8807    +  CDS            nef (fragment): NEF_HV1Z2 - Experimental evidence at protein level: Swiss-Prot protein existence level 1. Extracellular Nef protein targets CD4(+) T-lymphocytes for apoptosis by interacting with CXCR4 surface receptors. From Human immunodeficiency virus type 1 group M subtype D (isolate Z2/CDC-Z34) (HIV-1).
   8809..9042    +  LTR            3' LTR (ΔU3): self-inactivating 3' long terminal repeat (LTR) from HIV-1
   9114..9235    +  polyA_signal   SV40 poly(A) signal: SV40 polyadenylation signal
   9275..9410    +  rep_origin     SV40 ori: SV40 origin of replication
   9431..9449    -  promoter       T7 promoter: promoter for bacteriophage T7 RNA polymerase
   9457..9612    +  CDS            lacZα (fragment): LacZα fragment of β-galactosidase; lacZ fragment
   9617..10045   +  rep_origin     f1 ori (sequence partly withheld): f1 bacteriophage origin of replication; arrow indicates direction of (+) strand synthesis
  10098..10202   +  promoter       AmpR promoter: bla
  10203..11063   +  CDS            AmpR: β-lactamase; bla; confers resistance to ampicillin, carbenicillin, and related antibiotics
