[The description below was written by a language model from this plasmid's Addgene catalogue record and pLannotate feature annotations shown in this document.]
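Description:
MCUabab-Flag-pLYS1 is a lentiviral mammalian expression plasmid built on the pLYS1 backbone, totalling about 11.2 kb. It carries a roughly 3.9 kb human insert introduced by Gibson cloning. In bacteria it is maintained through a high-copy ColE1/pUC-type origin and selected with ampicillin via the β-lactamase gene. An f1 origin and remnants of lac/lacZα cloning-vector sequence are also present. The viral portion has a third-generation, self-inactivating layout. An RSV promoter drives a truncated HIV-1 5' LTR, followed by the Ψ packaging signal with a gag fragment and the Rev response element. A cPPT/CTS sits downstream of the insert, and the unit ends in a ΔU3 3' LTR followed by an SV40 polyadenylation signal. These elements allow the genomic RNA to be packaged when helper functions are supplied in trans, and the integrated provirus lacks LTR promoter activity.

The payload is a single open reading frame under the CMV enhancer/promoter that encodes four concatenated subunits of the mitochondrial calcium uniporter in the order MCU-MCUB-MCU-MCUB, ending in a C-terminal FLAG tag. Only the first MCU unit retains a mitochondrial targeting sequence, which fits the annotation showing a longer first MCU segment than the second. The fused chain should therefore be imported as one polypeptide with a fixed alternating arrangement of pore-forming MCU and its paralogue MCUB. A residual U6 promoter fragment lies just upstream of the CMV element. A separate hPGK promoter drives puromycin N-acetyltransferase for selecting transduced cells. The associated publication indicates the construct is used to examine how MCUB incorporation at a defined stoichiometry and position inhibits mitochondrial calcium uptake.
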