Addgene plasmid #236788: MCUabab-Flag-pLYS1
Purpose: MCU-MCUB fusion in abab pattern. Only the initial MCU has a mitochondrial targeting sequence.
Depositing lab: Dipayan Chaudhuri. Depositing organization: University of Utah. Publication: Mechanism of MCUB-Dependent Inhibition of Mitochondrial Calcium Uptake. Rai NK, Eberhardt DR, Balynas AM, MacEwen MJS, Bratt AR, Sancak Y, Chaudhuri D. J Cell Physiol. 2025 Apr;240(4):e70033. doi: 10.1002/jcp.70033. PubMed 40227803.
Backbone
  Vector backbone: pLYS1
  Backbone size w/o insert (bp): 7327
  Vector type: Mammalian Expression, Lentiviral
  Selectable markers: Puromycin
Growth in bacteria
  Bacterial resistance: Ampicillin, 100 μg/mL
  Growth temperature: Room Temperature
  Growth strain: NEB Stable
  Copy number: High Copy
Gene/Insert
  Gene/Insert name: MCUB, MCU mixed tetramer (alt name: MCU-MCUB-MCU-MCUB)
  Species: H. sapiens (human)
  Insert size (bp): 3906
  Entrez Gene: MCU (a.k.a. C10orf42, CCDC109A, HsMCU); MCUB (a.k.a. CCDC109B)
  Promoter: CMV
  Tag / fusion protein: FLAG (C terminal on insert)
  Cloning method: Gibson Cloning
Terms and licenses: Academic/Nonprofit Terms; Industry Terms: Not Available to Industry
Depositor comments: Please visit https://doi.org/10.1101/2024.11.25.625228 for bioRxiv preprint.
How to cite: MCUabab-Flag-pLYS1 was a gift from Dipayan Chaudhuri (Addgene plasmid # 236788 ; http://n2t.net/addgene:236788 ; RRID:Addgene_236788)
